>Addgene plasmid #114856 | RKF1 X030_pECIA14 | addgene full sequence | sequence record 274520 | Addgene NGS Result
GTAAAACGACGGCCAGTGAATTAATTCGTTGCAGGACAGGATGTGGTGCCCGATGTGACTAGCTCTTTGC
TGCAGGCCGTCCTATCCTCTGGTTCCGATAAGAGACCCAGAACTCCGGCCCCCCACCGCCCACCGCCACC
CCCATACATATGTGGTACGCAAGTAAGAGTGCCTGCGCATGCCCCATGTGCCCCACCAAGAGCTTTGCAT
CCCATACAAGTCCCCAAAGTGGAGAACCGAACCAATTCTTCGCGGGCAGAACAAAAGCTTCTGCACACGT
CTCCACTCGAATTTGGAGCCGGCCGGCGTGTGCAAAAGAGGTGAATCGAACGAAAGACCCGTGTGTAAAG
CCGCGTTTCCAAAATGTATAAAACCGAGAGCATCTGGCCAATGTGCATCAGTTGTGGTCAGCAGCAAAAT
CAAGTGAATCATCTCAGTGCAACTAAAGGGGGGATCCGATCTCAATATGAAGTTATGCATATTACTGGCC
GTCGTGGCCTTTGTTGGCCTCTCGCTCGGGAAATTACCGCAGCAAGAAGTCGATGCTCTGCAGCAAATCG
CTACCACATTGGGCTCGAAATTCTGGAAATTCGATGCTGAAAATTGTAAGATTGAAATGGTGGGGTTAAC
TGAAACTCCTCCTCCAACAGCTAAGCAAGAAATAGAATGTGAATGCAGTCCCACTAACGACACTGATTGT
CATGTTGTCAAATTTGCATTCAAGGACCATAATCTTCCAGGAACTCTTCCTCAAATAGTCAAGCTTCCCT
ACCTTCGGGAGATAGACTTGGCCTACAACTACATCAATGGGACCTTACCTCGTGAATGGGCTTCTTCAAA
TTTAACTTTTATTTCTCTTCTTGTGAATCGGTTGTCTGGAGAAATTCCGAAGGAGTTTGGAAACTCTTCT
CTAACATACTTGGATCTCGAGTCAAATGCGTTTTCTGGAACTATTCCTCAGGAGCTTGGGAACTTAGTCC
ACTTGAAAAAACTGTTGCTTTCCTCTAACAAATTGACCGGAACTTTGCCAGCTTCACTAGCTAGACTACA
GAATATGACAGATTTCAGGATTAACGATCTTCAACTCAGTGGAACGATACCTAGTTACATACAAAATTGG
AAGCAACTCGAGAGACTTGAAATGATTGCATCTGGTCTCACTGGTCCAATCCCATCGGTCATCTCAGTTC
TGAGCAATCTTGTTAATCTGAGGATCAGTGATATACGTGGACCAGTCCAACCATTCCCTTCGTTGAAGAA
CGTGACAGGTCTAACTAAAATTATATTGAAGAACTGTAACATTTCTGGACAAATTCCTACTTATCTTTCA
CATTTGAAGGAGTTGGAGACACTGGATTTGAGTTTTAACAAGTTGGTTGGGGGAATTCCGTCGTTTGCAC
AAGCAGAAAATTTACGGTTTATAATTTTGGCTGGAAATATGCTCGAGGGAGATGCTCCAGATGAATTACT
AAGAGATGGAATCACAGTAGATCTTTCATATAACAATCTCAAGTGGCAGAGTCCTGAAAGTCGTGCTTGT
CGCCCAAATATGAATCTGAATCTAAACTTGTTTCAGAGCACTTCGACAAAAAAATCGAGCAAATTTCTGC
CGTGTATCAAAGATTTCAAATGTCCTCGATATTCTAGCTGCTTGCATGTGAACTGCGGTGGAAGCGATAT
GTATGTTAAGGAGAAAAAAACAAAAGAATTATATGAAGGAGATGGAAATGTTGAAGGTGGTGCTGCTAAG
TATTTTTTGAAGCCTGACGCTAATTGGGGATTTAGCAGCACAGGGGACTTCATGGACGATAACAATTTCC
AAAACACTAGATTCACCATGTTTGTCCCGGCATCTAACCAGTCTGATCTCTACAAATCGGCACGAATTGC
TCCAGTATCTCTAACTTACTTCCATGCCTGCTTGGAAAATGGAAATTACACTATAAATCTAGACTTCGCT
GAGATACGGTTCACCAATGATGAAAACTATAACCGGCTTGGAAGGCGTCTGTTTGACATTTACATTCAGG
AGAAATTAGTGGCAAAGGACTTTAACATCATGGATGAAGCAAAGGGAGCTCAAACACCTATAATCAAACC
ACTTACTGCCTATGTGACAAACCACTTTTTAACCATCCGGTTGAGTTGGGCCGGTAAAGGAACTACCAGG
ATTCCCACTAGAGGGGTTTATGGTCCTATCATATCGGCTATTTCCATAGTTTCAGATTCCAAGCCGTGCG
AACGTCCGAAAACTGGAATGAGCCTGGAGGTGCTGTTCCAGGGACCAAGCGGCAATCCCGGCGGCGATCT
GGCCCCCCAGATGCTGCGCGAGCTGCAGGAGACCAATGCCGCCCTGCAGGACGTGCGCGAGCTGCTGCGC
CACCGCGTGAAGGAGATCACCTTCCTGAAGAACACCGTGATGGAGTGCGACGCCTGCGGCATGCAGCCCT
CTAGAGGCTCCGGCTCCATCATCCCAGTTGAGGAGGAGAACCCGGACTTCTGGAACCGCGAGGCAGCCGA
GGCCCTGGGTGCCGCCAAGAAGCTGCAGCCTGCACAGACAGCCGCCAAGAACCTCATCATCTTCCTGGGC
GATGGGATGGGGGTGTCTACGGTGACAGCTGCCAGGATCCTAAAAGGGCAGAAGAAGGACAAACTGGGGC
CTGAGATACCCCTGGCCATGGACCGCTTCCCATATGTGGCTCTGTCCAAGACATACAATGTAGACAAACA
TGTGCCAGACAGTGGAGCCACAGCCACGGCCTACCTGTGCGGGGTCAAGGGCAACTTCCAGACCATTGGC
TTGAGTGCAGCCGCCCGCTTTAACCAGTGCAACACGACACGCGGCAACGAGGTCATCTCCGTGATGAATC
GGGCCAAGAAAGCAGGGAAGTCAGTGGGAGTGGTAACCACCACACGAGTGCAGCACGCCTCGCCAGCCGG
CACCTACGCCCACACGGTGAACCGCAACTGGTACTCGGACGCCGACGTGCCTGCCTCGGCCCGCCAGGAG
GGGTGCCAGGACATCGCTACGCAGCTCATCTCCAACATGGACATTGACGTGATCCTAGGTGGAGGCCGAA
AGTACATGTTTCGCATGGGAACCCCAGACCCTGAGTACCCAGATGACTACAGCCAAGGTGGGACCAGGCT
GGACGGGAAGAATCTGGTGCAGGAATGGCTGGCGAAGCGCCAGGGTGCCCGGTATGTGTGGAACCGCACT
GAGCTCATGCAGGCTTCCCTGGACCCGTCTGTGACCCATCTCATGGGTCTCTTTGAGCCTGGAGACATGA
AATACGAGATCCACCGAGACTCCACACTGGACCCCTCCCTGATGGAGATGACAGAGGCTGCCCTGCGCCT
GCTGAGCAGGAACCCCCGCGGCTTCTTCCTCTTCGTGGAGGGTGGTCGCATCGACCATGGTCATCATGAA
AGCAGGGCTTACCGGGCACTGACTGAGACGATCATGTTCGACGACGCCATTGAGAGGGCGGGCCAGCTCA
CCAGCGAGGAGGACACGCTGAGCCTCGTCACTGCCGACCACTCCCACGTCTTCTCCTTCGGAGGCTACCC
CCTGCGAGGGAGCTCCATCTTCGGGCTGGCCCCTGGCAAGGCCCGGGACAGGAAGGCCTACACGGTCCTC
CTATACGGAAACGGTCCAGGCTATGTGCTCAAGGACGGCGCCCGGCCGGATGTTACCGAGAGCGAGAGCG
GGAGCCCCGAGTATCGGCAGCAGTCAGCAGTGCCCCTGGACGAAGAGACCCACGCAGGCGAGGACGTGGC
GGTGTTCGCGCGCGGCCCGCAGGCGCACCTGGTTCACGGCGTGCAGGAGCAGACCTTCATAGCGCACGTC
ATGGCCTTCGCCGCCTGCCTGGAGCCCTACACCGCCTGCGACCTGGCGCCCCCCGCCGGCACCACCGACG
CCGCGCACCCGGGTTCTAGAGGAAGCACCTCCGGCGATAACGATTACAAGGATGATGATGATAAGGCCAG
CGGCACCGGTCATCATCACCATCACCATTGAGTTTAAACCCGCTGATCAGCCTCGACTGTGCCTTCTAAG
GCCTGAGCTCGCTGATCAGCCTCGATCGAGGATCCAGACATGATAAGATACATTGATGAGTTTGGACAAA
CCACAACTAGAATGCAGTGAAAAAAATGCTTTATTTGTGAAATTTGTGATGCTATTGCTTTATTTGTAAC
CATTATAAGCTGCAATAAACAAGTTAACAACAACAATTGCATTCATTTTATGTTTCAGGTTCAGGGGGAG
GTGTGGGAGGTTTTTTAAAGCAAGTAAAACCTCTACAAATGTGGTATGGCTGATTATGATCAGTCGACCT
GCAGGCATGCAAGCTTGGCGTAATCATGGTCATAGCTGTTTCCTGTGTGAAATTGTTATCCGCTCACAAT
TCCACACAACATACGAGCCGGAAGCATAAAGTGTAAAGCCTGGGGTGCCTAATGAGTGAGCTAACTCACA
TTAATTGCGTTGCGCTCACTGCCCGCTTTCCAGTCGGGAAACCTGTCGTGCCAGCTGCATTAATGAATCG
GCCAACGCGCGGGGAGAGGCGGTTTGCGTATTGGGCGCTCTTCCGCTTCCTCGCTCACTGACTCGCTGCG
CTCGGTCGTTCGGCTGCGGCGAGCGGTATCAGCTCACTCAAAGGCGGTAATACGGTTATCCACAGAATCA
GGGGATAACGCAGGAAAGAACATGTGAGCAAAAGGCCAGCAAAAGGCCAGGAACCGTAAAAAGGCCGCGT
TGCTGGCGTTTTTCCATAGGCTCCGCCCCCCTGACGAGCATCACAAAAATCGACGCTCAAGTCAGAGGTG
GCGAAACCCGACAGGACTATAAAGATACCAGGCGTTTCCCCCTGGAAGCTCCCTCGTGCGCTCTCCTGTT
CCGACCCTGCCGCTTACCGGATACCTGTCCGCCTTTCTCCCTTCGGGAAGCGTGGCGCTTTCTCATAGCT
CACGCTGTAGGTATCTCAGTTCGGTGTAGGTCGTTCGCTCCAAGCTGGGCTGTGTGCACGAACCCCCCGT
TCAGCCCGACCGCTGCGCCTTATCCGGTAACTATCGTCTTGAGTCCAACCCGGTAAGACACGACTTATCG
CCACTGGCAGCAGCCACTGGTAACAGGATTAGCAGAGCGAGGTATGTAGGCGGTGCTACAGAGTTCTTGA
AGTGGTGGCCTAACTACGGCTACACTAGAAGAACAGTATTTGGTATCTGCGCTCTGCTGAAGCCAGTTAC
CTTCGGAAAAAGAGTTGGTAGCTCTTGATCCGGCAAACAAACCACCGCTGGTAGCGGTGGTTTTTTTGTT
TGCAAGCAGCAGATTACGCGCAGAAAAAAAGGATCTCAAGAAGATCCTTTGATCTTTTCTACGGGGTCTG
ACGCTCAGTGGAACGAAAACTCACGTTAAGGGATTTTGGTCATGAGATTATCAAAAAGGATCTTCACCTA
GATCCTTTTAAATTAAAAATGAAGTTTTAAATCAATCTAAAGTATATATGAGTAAACTTGGTCTGACAGT
TACCAATGCTTAATCAGTGAGGCACCTATCTCAGCGATCTGTCTATTTCGTTCATCCATAGTTGCCTGAC
TCCCCGTCGTGTAGATAACTACGATACGGGAGGGCTTACCATCTGGCCCCAGTGCTGCAATGATACCGCG
AGACCCACGCTCACCGGCTCCAGATTTATCAGCAATAAACCAGCCAGCCGGAAGGGCCGAGCGCAGAAGT
GGTCCTGCAACTTTATCCGCCTCCATCCAGTCTATTAATTGTTGCCGGGAAGCTAGAGTAAGTAGTTCGC
CAGTTAATAGTTTGCGCAACGTTGTTGCCATTGCTACAGGCATCGTGGTGTCACGCTCGTCGTTTGGTAT
GGCTTCATTCAGCTCCGGTTCCCAACGATCAAGGCGAGTTACATGATCCCCCATGTTGTGCAAAAAAGCG
GTTAGCTCCTTCGGTCCTCCGATCGTTGTCAGAAGTAAGTTGGCCGCAGTGTTATCACTCATGGTTATGG
CAGCACTGCATAATTCTCTTACTGTCATGCCATCCGTAAGATGCTTTTCTGTGACTGGTGAGTACTCAAC
CAAGTCATTCTGAGAATAGTGTATGCGGCGACCGAGTTGCTCTTGCCCGGCGTCAATACGGGATAATACC
GCGCCACATAGCAGAACTTTAAAAGTGCTCATCATTGGAAAACGTTCTTCGGGGCGAAAACTCTCAAGGA
TCTTACCGCTGTTGAGATCCAGTTCGATGTAACCCACTCGTGCACCCAACTGATCTTCAGCATCTTTTAC
TTTCACCAGCGTTTCTGGGTGAGCAAAAACAGGAAGGCAAAATGCCGCAAAAAAGGGAATAAGGGCGACA
CGGAAATGTTGAATACTCATACTCTTCCTTTTTCAATATTATTGAAGCATTTATCAGGGTTATTGTCTCA
TGAGCGGATACATATTTGAATGTATTTAGAAAAATAAACAAATAGGGGTTCCGCGCACATTTCCCCGAAA
AGTGCCACCTGACGTCTAAGAAACCATTATTATCATGACATTAACCTATAAAAATAGGCGTATCACGAGG
CCCTTTCGTCTCGCGCGTTTCGGTGATGACGGTGAAAACCTCTGACACATGCAGCTCCCGGAGACGGTCA
CAGCTTGTCTGTAAGCGGATGCCGGGAGCAGACAAGCCCGTCAGGGCGCGTCAGCGGGTGTTGGCGGGTG
TCGGGGCTGGCTTAACTATGCGGCATCAGAGCAGATTGTACTGAGAGTGCACCATATGCGGTGTGAAATA
CCGCACAGATGCGTAAGGAGAAAATACCGCATCAGGCGCCATTCGCCATTCAGGCTGCGCAACTGTTGGG
AAGGGCGATCGGTGCGGGCCTCTTCGCTATTACGCCAGCTGGCGAAAGGGGGATGTGCTGCAAGGCGATT
AAGTTGGGTAACGCCAGGGTTTTCCCAGTCACGACGTT
Features (pLannotate 1.2.2; 19 found; start..end, strand, type, name):
     23..449     +  promoter       MT promoter: Drosophila metallothionein promoter
    446..2263    +  CDS            RKF1 (fragment): RKF1_ARATH - Experimental evidence at protein level: Swiss-Prot protein existence level 1. From Arabidopsis thaliana (Mouse-ear cress).
    467..520     +  sig_peptide    BiP signal sequence: Drosophila BiP signal sequence
   2300..2479    +  CDS            Comp (fragment): COMP_RAT - Experimental evidence at protein level: Swiss-Prot protein existence level 1. May play a role in the structural integrity of cartilage via its interaction with other extracellular matrix proteins such as the collagens and fibronectin. Can mediate the interaction of chondrocytes with the cartilage extracellular matrix through interaction with cell surface integrin receptors. Could play a role in the pathogenesis of osteoarthritis. Potent suppressor of apoptosis in both primary chondrocytes and transformed cells. Suppresses apoptosis by blocking the activation of caspase-3 and by indu
   2467..3919    +  CDS            SEAP (fragment): secreted alkaline phosphatase from human placenta The natural enzyme has a C-terminal transmembrane sequence that is replaced by a GPI anchor.
   3956..3985    +  CDS            2xFLAG (fragment): two tandem FLAG® epitope tags
   4091..4225    -  polyA_signal   SV40 poly(A) signal: SV40 polyadenylation signal
   4248..4332    -  CDS            large T antigen (fragment): large T antigen from SV40 (simian virus 40)
   4332..4356    +  misc_feature   MCS (fragment): pUC18/19 multiple cloning site
   4393..4409    -  protein_bind   lac operator: The lac repressor binds to the lac operator to inhibit transcription in E. coli. This inhibition can be relieved by adding lactose or isopropyl-β-D-thiogalactopyranoside (IPTG). lac repressor encoded by lacI
   4417..4447    -  promoter       lac promoter: promoter for the E. coli lac operon
   4462..4483    -  protein_bind   CAP binding site: CAP binding activates transcription in the presence of cAMP. E. coli catabolite activator protein
   4496..4588    -  CDS            lacI (fragment): lac repressor; lacI; The lac repressor binds to the lac operator to inhibit transcription in E. coli. This inhibition can be relieved by adding lactose or isopropyl-β-D-thiogalactopyranoside (IPTG).
   4771..5359    -  rep_origin     ori: high-copy-number ColE1/pMB1/pBR322/pUC origin of replication
   5530..6390    -  CDS            AmpR: β-lactamase; bla; confers resistance to ampicillin, carbenicillin, and related antibiotics
   6391..6495    -  promoter       AmpR promoter: bla
   6590..6625    +  CDS            rop (fragment): Rop protein, which maintains plasmids at low copy number; rop
   6727..6826    +  misc_feature   bom (fragment): basis of mobility region from pBR322
   6832..21      -  CDS            lacZα (fragment) (across the origin): LacZα fragment of β-galactosidase; lacZ fragment
