[The description below was written by a language model from this plasmid's Addgene catalogue record and pLannotate feature annotations shown in this document.]
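Description:
RKF1 X030_pECIA14 is an insect-cell expression plasmid built on the pECIA14 backbone. It produces a secreted "prey" form of the extracellular domain of the Arabidopsis thaliana leucine-rich repeat receptor kinase RKF1 (AT1G29750). In E. coli it is maintained as a high-copy plasmid through a ColE1/pUC-type origin and selected with ampicillin via the β-lactamase gene. The remaining bacterial annotations (lac promoter/operator and fragments of lacI, lacZα, rop and bom) are cloning-vector remnants with no role in the expression cassette.

Expression is driven by the Drosophila metallothionein promoter, which is induced with copper sulfate in Drosophila cell culture. A Drosophila BiP signal sequence at the start of the open reading frame directs the product into the secretory pathway. The RKF1 ectodomain, inserted by ligation-independent cloning, is fused at its C terminus to the pentamerising coiled-coil helix of rat COMP. This is followed by human placental alkaline phosphatase, a FLAG epitope and a hexahistidine tag. The feature table annotates the FLAG region but not the His tag, which is stated only in the depositor comments. An SV40 polyadenylation signal lies downstream of the fusion.

COMP-mediated pentamerisation increases avidity, so weak ectodomain contacts become detectable. The alkaline phosphatase moiety provides an enzymatic readout of prey binding, and the epitope tags allow detection or purification. The plasmid is meant to be used with the matching bait vector, RKF1 X030_pECIA2. It belongs to a collection made to map extracellular interactions among Arabidopsis LRR receptor kinases.
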