Addgene plasmid #114856: RKF1 X030_pECIA14
Purpose: Prey vector RKF1 X030_pECIA14 should be used with bait vector RKF1 X030_pECIA2.
Depositing lab: Youssef Belkhadir. Depositing organization: Gregor Mendel Institute of Molecular Plant Biology. Publication: An extracellular network of Arabidopsis leucine-rich repeat receptor kinases. Smakowska-Luzan E, Mott GA, Parys K, Stegmann M, Howton TC, Layeghifard M, Neuhold J, Lehner A, Kong J, Grunwald K, Weinberger N, Satbhai SB, Mayer D, Busch W, Madalinski M, Stolt-Bergner P, Provart NJ, Mukhtar MS, Zipfel C, Desveaux D, Guttman DS, Belkhadir Y. Nature. 2018 Jan 18;553(7688):342-346. doi: 10.1038/nature25184. Epub 2018 Jan 10. PubMed 29320478.
Backbone
  Vector backbone: pECIA14
  Backbone manufacturer: Chris Garcia (Addgene plasmid # 47051)
  Vector type: Insect Expression
Growth in bacteria
  Bacterial resistance: Ampicillin, 100 μg/mL
  Growth temperature: 37°C
  Growth strain: DH5alpha
  Copy number: High Copy
Gene/Insert
  Gene/Insert name: AT1G29750
  Species: A. thaliana (mustard weed)
  Entrez Gene: RKF1 (a.k.a. AT1G29750, F1N18.19, F1N18_19, RECEPTOR-LIKE SERINE/THREONINE KINASE, receptor-like kinase in flowers 1)
  Promoter: Metallothionein (Copper-Inducible)
  Cloning method: Ligation Independent Cloning
Terms and licenses: Academic/Nonprofit Terms; Industry Terms: Not Available to Industry
Depositor comments: Plasmid for secreted expression in Drosophila cell culture by induction via CuSO4. Insert is an extracellular domain of indicated LRR-RK, C-terminally tagged with Pentameric rat COMP helix, Alkaline Phosphatase (human, placental), Flag, and hexahistidine tags. Insert Protein Sequence: KLPQQEVDALQQIATTLGSKFWKFDAENCKIEMVGLTETPPPTAKQEIECECSPTNDTDCHVVKFAFKDHNLPGTLPQIVKLPYLREIDLAYNYINGTLPREWASSNLTFISLLVNRLSGEIPKEFGNSSLTYLDLESNAFSGTIPQELGNLVHLKKLLLSSNKLTGTLPASLARLQNMTDFRINDLQLSGTIPSYIQNWKQLERLEMIASGLTGPIPSVISVLSNLVNLRISDIRGPVQPFPSLKNVTGLTKIILKNCNISGQIPTYLSHLKELETLDLSFNKLVGGIPSFAQAENLRFIILAGNMLEGDAPDELLRDGITVDLSYNNLKWQSPESRACRPNMNLNLNLFQSTSTKKSSKFLPCIKDFKCPRYSSCLHVNCGGSDMYVKEKKTKELYEGDGNVEGGAAKYFLKPDANWGFSSTGDFMDDNNFQNTRFTMFVPASNQSDLYKSARIAPVSLTYFHACLENGNYTINLDFAEIRFTNDENYNRLGRRLFDIYIQEKLVAKDFNIMDEAKGAQTPIIKPLTAYVTNHFLTIRLSWAGKGTTRIPTRGVYGPIISAISIVSDSKPCERPKTGMS
How to cite: RKF1 X030_pECIA14 was a gift from Youssef Belkhadir (Addgene plasmid # 114856 ; http://n2t.net/addgene:114856 ; RRID:Addgene_114856)
